>Addgene plasmid #145641 | pGBW-m4046746 | depositor full sequence | sequence record 287818 | Full Sequence
GATCTCGATCCCGCGAAATTAATACGACTCACTATAGGGGAATTGTGAGCGGATAACAATTCCCCTCTAG
AAATAATTTTGTTTAACTTTAAGAAGGAGACTCTTCTATGGGCTATATAAACGTTTTCGCTTTTCCGTTT
ACGATATATAGTCTACTCTTGTGCAGAATGAATTCTCGTAACTACATAGCACAAGTAGATGTAGTTAACT
TTAATCTCACAGAGAACCTGTACTTTCAAAGCCACCATCATCACCATCATTAACCGGCTTATCGGTCAGT
TTCACCTGATTTACGTAAAAACCCGCTTCGGCGGGTTTTTGCTTTTGGAGGGGCAGAAAGATGAATGACT
GTCCACGACGCTATACCCAAAAGAAATTGAGATCCTTTTTTTCTGCGCGTAATCTGCTGCTTGCAAACAA
AAAAACCACCGCTACCAGCGGTGGTTTGTTTGCCGGATCAAGAGCTACCAACTCTTTTTCCGAAGGTAAC
TGGCTTCAGCAGAGCGCAGATACCAAATACTGTTCTTCTAGTGTAGCCGTAGTTAGGCCACCACTTCAAG
AACTCTGTAGCACCGCCTACATACCTCGCTCTGCTAATCCTGTTACCAGTGGCTGCTGCCAGTGGCGATA
AGTCGTGTCTTACCGGGTTGGACTCAAGACGATAGTTACCGGATAAGGCGCAGCGGTCGGGCTGAACGGG
GGGTTCGTGCACACAGCCCAGCTTGGAGCGAACGACCTACACCGAACTGAGATACCTACAGCGTGAGCTA
TGAGAAAGCGCCACGCTTCCCGAAGGGAGAAAGGCGGACAGGTATCCGGTAAGCGGCAGGGTCGGAACAG
GAGAGCGCACGAGGGAGCTTCCAGGGGGAAACGCCTGGTATCTTTATAGTCCTGTCGGGTTTCGCCACCT
CTGACTTGAGCGTCGATTTTTGTGATGCTCGTCAGGGGGGCGGAGCCTATGGAAATTGATCGGGCACGTA
AGAGGTTCCAACTTTCACCATAATGAAATAAGATCACTACCGGGCGTATTTTTTGAGTTATCGAGATTTT
CAGGAGCTAAGGAAGCTAAAATGGAGAAAAAAATCACTGGATATACCACCGTTGATATATCCCAATGGCA
TCGTAAAGAACATTTTGAGGCATTTCAGTCAGTTGCTCAATGTACCTATAACCAGACCGTTCAGCTGGAT
ATTACGGCCTTTTTAAAGACCGTAAAGAAAAATAAGCACAAGTTTTATCCGGCCTTTATTCACATTCTTG
CCCGCCTGATGAATGCTCATCCGGAATTTCGTATGGCAATGAAAGACGGTGAGCTGGTGATATGGGATAG
TGTTCACCCTTGTTACACCGTTTTCCATGAGCAAACTGAAACGTTTTCATCGCTCTGGAGTGAATACCAC
GACGATTTCCGGCAGTTTCTACACATATATTCGCAAGATGTGGCGTGTTACGGTGAAAACCTGGCCTATT
TCCCTAAAGGGTTTATTGAGAATATGTTTTTCGTTTCAGCCAATCCCTGGGTGAGTTTCACCAGTTTTGA
TTTAAACGTGGCCAATATGGACAACTTCTTCGCCCCCGTTTTCACCATGGGCAAATATTATACGCAAGGC
GACAAGGTGCTGATGCCGCTGGCGATTCAGGTTCATCATGCCGTTTGTGATGGCTTCCATGTCGGCAGAA
TGCTTAATGAATTACAACAGTACTGCGATGAGTGGCAGGGCGGGGCGTAATTTGATATCGAGCTCGCTTG
GACTCCTGTTGATAGATCCAGTAATGACCTCAGAACTCCATCTGGATTTGTTCAGAACGCTCGGTTGCCG
CCGGGCGTTTTTTATTGGT
Features (pLannotate 1.2.2; 8 found; start..end, strand, type, name):
     20..38      +  promoter       T7 promoter: promoter for bacteriophage T7 RNA polymerase
     39..63      +  protein_bind   lac operator: The lac repressor binds to the lac operator to inhibit transcription in E. coli. This inhibition can be relieved by adding lactose or isopropyl-β-D-thiogalactopyranoside (IPTG). lac repressor encoded by lacI
     78..100     +  RBS            RBS: efficient ribosome binding site from bacteriophage T7 gene 10 (Olins and Rangwala, 1989)
    152..211     +  ncRNA          Corona pk3: Accession: RF00165 - Coronavirus 3' UTR pseudoknot
    377..965     +  rep_origin     ori: high-copy-number ColE1/pMB1/pBR322/pUC origin of replication
    973..1070    +  promoter       cat promoter: promoter of the E. coli cat gene encoding chloramphenicol acetyltransferase
   1071..1727    +  CDS            cat: CAT_ECOLX - Experimental evidence at protein level: Swiss-Prot protein existence level 1. This enzyme is an effector of chloramphenicol resistance in bacteria. From Escherichia coli. This protein is used as a marker in many commonly used cloning vectors, such as pACYC184.
   1801..1835    +  terminator     lambda t0 terminator: minimal transcription terminator from phage lambda (Scholtissek and Grosse, 1987)
