>Addgene plasmid #145641 | pGBW-m4046746 | addgene full sequence | sequence record 292574 | Addgene NGS Result
TGCTTAATGAATTACAACAGTACTGCGATGAGTGGCAGGGCGGGGCGTAATTTGATATCGAGCTCGCTTG
GACTCCTGTTGATAGATCCAGTAATGACCTCAGAACTCCATCTGGATTTGTTCAGAACGCTCGGTTGCCG
CCGGGCGTTTTTTATTGGTCATCGATCTCGATCCCGCGAAATTAATACGACTCACTATAGGGGAATTGTG
AGCGGATAACAATTCCCCTCTAGAAATAATTTTGTTTAACTTTAAGAAGGAGACTCTTCTATGGGCTATA
TAAACGTTTTCGCTTTTCCGTTTACGATATATAGTCTACTCTTGTGCAGAATGAATTCTCGTAACTACAT
AGCACAAGTAGATGTAGTTAACTTTAATCTCACAGAGAACCTGTACTTTCAAAGCCACCATCATCACCAT
CATTAACCGGCTTATCGGTCAGTTTCACCTGATTTACGTAAAAACCCGCTTCGGCGGGTTTTTGCTTTTG
GAGGGGCAGAAAGATGAATGACTGTCCACGACGCTATACCCAAAAGAAAAAGCTTGAGATCCTTTTTTTC
TGCGCGTAATCTGCTGCTTGCAAACAAAAAAACCACCGCTACCAGCGGTGGTTTGTTTGCCGGATCAAGA
GCTACCAACTCTTTTTCCGAAGGTAACTGGCTTCAGCAGAGCGCAGATACCAAATACTGTTCTTCTAGTG
TAGCCGTAGTTAGGCCACCACTTCAAGAACTCTGTAGCACCGCCTACATACCTCGCTCTGCTAATCCTGT
TACCAGTGGCTGCTGCCAGTGGCGATAAGTCGTGTCTTACCGGGTTGGACTCAAGACGATAGTTACCGGA
TAAGGCGCAGCGGTCGGGCTGAACGGGGGGTTCGTGCACACAGCCCAGCTTGGAGCGAACGACCTACACC
GAACTGAGATACCTACAGCGTGAGCTATGAGAAAGCGCCACGCTTCCCGAAGGGAGAAAGGCGGACAGGT
ATCCGGTAAGCGGCAGGGTCGGAACAGGAGAGCGCACGAGGGAGCTTCCAGGGGGAAACGCCTGGTATCT
TTATAGTCCTGTCGGGTTTCGCCACCTCTGACTTGAGCGTCGATTTTTGTGATGCTCGTCAGGGGGGCGG
AGCCTATGGAAATTGATCGGGCACGTAAGAGGTTCCAACTTTCACCATAATGAAATAAGATCACTACCGG
GCGTATTTTTTGAGTTATCGAGATTTTCAGGAGCTAAGGAAGCTAAAATGGAGAAAAAAATCACTGGATA
TACCACCGTTGATATATCCCAATGGCATCGTAAAGAACATTTTGAGGCATTTCAGTCAGTTGCTCAATGT
ACCTATAACCAGACCGTTCAGCTGGATATTACGGCCTTTTTAAAGACCGTAAAGAAAAATAAGCACAAGT
TTTATCCGGCCTTTATTCACATTCTTGCCCGCCTGATGAATGCTCATCCGGAATTTCGTATGGCAATGAA
AGACGGTGAGCTGGTGATATGGGATAGTGTTCACCCTTGTTACACCGTTTTCCATGAGCAAACTGAAACG
TTTTCATCGCTCTGGAGTGAATACCACGACGATTTCCGGCAGTTTCTACACATATATTCGCAAGATGTGG
CGTGTTACGGTGAAAACCTGGCCTATTTCCCTAAAGGGTTTATTGAGAATATGTTTTTCGTTTCAGCCAA
TCCCTGGGTGAGTTTCACCAGTTTTGATTTAAACGTGGCCAATATGGACAACTTCTTCGCCCCCGTTTTC
ACCATGGGCAAATATTATACGCAAGGCGACAAGGTGCTGATGCCGCTGGCGATTCAGGTTCATCATGCCG
TTTGTGATGGCTTCCATGTCGGCAGAA
Features (pLannotate 1.2.2; 8 found; start..end, strand, type, name):
    121..155     +  terminator     lambda t0 terminator: minimal transcription terminator from phage lambda (Scholtissek and Grosse, 1987)
    183..201     +  promoter       T7 promoter: promoter for bacteriophage T7 RNA polymerase
    202..226     +  protein_bind   lac operator: The lac repressor binds to the lac operator to inhibit transcription in E. coli. This inhibition can be relieved by adding lactose or isopropyl-β-D-thiogalactopyranoside (IPTG). lac repressor encoded by lacI
    241..263     +  RBS            RBS: efficient ribosome binding site from bacteriophage T7 gene 10 (Olins and Rangwala, 1989)
    315..374     +  ncRNA          Corona pk3: Accession: RF00165 - Coronavirus 3' UTR pseudoknot
    544..1132    +  rep_origin     ori: high-copy-number ColE1/pMB1/pBR322/pUC origin of replication
   1140..1237    +  promoter       cat promoter: promoter of the E. coli cat gene encoding chloramphenicol acetyltransferase
   1238..47      +  CDS            cat (across the origin): CAT_ECOLX - Experimental evidence at protein level: Swiss-Prot protein existence level 1. This enzyme is an effector of chloramphenicol resistance in bacteria. From Escherichia coli. This protein is used as a marker in many commonly used cloning vectors, such as pACYC184.
