[The description below was written by a language model from this plasmid's Addgene catalogue record and pLannotate feature annotations shown in this document.]
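Description:
pGBW-m4046746 is a very compact bacterial expression plasmid (about 1.8 kb in both sequence records) for producing the SARS-CoV-2 ORF10 protein in E. coli. The minimal backbone of roughly 1.5 kb carries little more than a high-copy ColE1/pMB1-type origin of replication and a chloramphenicol acetyltransferase (cat) gene driven by its own cat promoter, so the plasmid is maintained under chloramphenicol selection. A lambda t0 terminator sits downstream of cat and just upstream of the expression cassette, where it would be expected to insulate the cassette from read-through transcription.

The payload is a wild-type ORF10 coding sequence of about 110 bp, placed behind a T7 promoter, a lac operator and the bacteriophage T7 gene 10 ribosome binding site. Transcription therefore depends on T7 RNA polymerase supplied by the host. It can be repressed by lac repressor and relieved by IPTG, although no lacI gene is annotated on the plasmid, so the repressor would have to come from the expression strain. According to the catalogue entry, the backbone adds a C-terminal TEV-cleavable 6xHis tag for affinity purification and later tag removal. Neither the ORF10 CDS nor the tag is annotated in the feature tables. The automated annotation instead marks a coronavirus 3' UTR pseudoknot motif within the insert region, consistent with ORF10 lying close to the 3' end of the viral genome. No terminator is annotated directly after the insert.

The depositor and repository-sequenced records show the same eight features in the same order, differing only in numbering origin and by a few nucleotides in length.
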