Addgene plasmid #145641: pGBW-m4046746
Purpose: Bacterial Expression plasmid for SARS-CoV-2 ORF10 protein
Depositing lab: Ginkgo Bioworks & Benjie Chen. Depositing organization: Ginkgo Bioworks.
Backbone
  Vector backbone: ori-013 - marker | cmR
  Backbone size w/o insert (bp): 1462
  Vector type: Bacterial Expression
Growth in bacteria
  Bacterial resistance: Chloramphenicol, 25 μg/mL
  Growth temperature: 30°C
  Growth strain: DH5alpha
  Copy number: High Copy
Gene/Insert
  Gene/Insert name: SARS-CoV-2 ORF10 protein
  Species: Escherichia coli str. K-12 substr. MG1655; Severe acute respiratory syndrome coronavirus 2
  Insert size (bp): 110
  Mutation: wt
  Entrez Gene: ORF10 (a.k.a. GU280_gp11)
  Promoter: Promoter | pT7 ; Operator | lacO ; RBS | T7_rbs ; Start Codon | ATG
  Tag / fusion protein: Cleavable TEV;6xHIS (C terminal on backbone)
  Cloning method: Unknown
Resource information
  A portion of this plasmid was derived from a plasmid made by: GinkgoBioworks
Depositor comments: NCBI Reference Sequence: YP_009725255.1
How to cite: pGBW-m4046746 was a gift from Ginkgo Bioworks & Benjie Chen (Addgene plasmid # 145641 ; http://n2t.net/addgene:145641 ; RRID:Addgene_145641)
